LOCUS       Exported 8323 bp ds-DNA circular SYN 13-MAY-2021
DEFINITION  3rd generation lentiviral gRNA plasmid targeting human MST1.
ACCESSION   .
VERSION     .
KEYWORDS    MST1 gRNA (BRDN0001146525)
SOURCE      synthetic DNA construct
  ORGANISM  synthetic DNA construct
REFERENCE   1 (bases 1 to 8323)
  AUTHORS   Doench JG, Fusi N, Sullender M, Hegde M, Vaimberg EW, Donovan KF,
            Smith I, Tothova Z, Wilen C, Orchard R, Virgin HW, Listgarten J,
            Root DE
  TITLE     Optimized sgRNA design to maximize activity and minimize off-target
            effects of CRISPR-Cas9.
  JOURNAL   Nat Biotechnol. 2016 Jan 18. doi: 10.1038/nbt.3437.
  PUBMED    26780180
REFERENCE   2 (bases 1 to 8323)
  AUTHORS   .
  TITLE     Direct Submission
  JOURNAL   Exported May 13, 2021 from SnapGene Server 1.1.58
            http://www.snapgene.com
FEATURES             Location/Qualifiers
     source          1..8323
                     /organism="synthetic DNA construct"
                     /mol_type="other DNA"
     promoter        87..1265
                     /label=EF-1-alpha promoter
                     /note="strong constitutive promoter for human elongation
                     factor EF-1-alpha"
     intron          318..1256
                     /label=EF-1-alpha intron A
                     /note="intron upstream of the start codon of human
                     EF-1-alpha"
     primer_bind     1213..1233
                     /label=EF1a-F
                     /note="Human elongation factor-1a promoter, forward primer"
     CDS             1278..1877
                     /codon_start=1
                     /gene="pac from Streptomyces alboniger"
                     /product="puromycin N-acetyltransferase"
                     /label=PuroR
                     /note="confers resistance to puromycin"
                     /translation="MTEYKPTVRLATRDDVPRAVRTLAAAFADYPATRHTVDPDRHIER
                     VTELQELFLTRVGLDIGKVWVADDGAAVAVWTTPESVEAGAVFAEIGPRMAELSGSRLA
                     AQQQMEGLLAPHRPKEPAWFLATVGVSPDHQGKGLGSAVVLPGVEAAERAGVPAFLETS
                     APRNLPFYERLGFTVTADVEVPEGPRTWCMTRKPGA"
     primer_bind     complement(1278..1297)
                     /label=Puro-R
                     /note="Puromycin resistance gene, reverse primer. Also
                     called puro-variant-R"
     primer_bind     1774..1794
                     /label=Puro-F
                     /note="Puromycin resistance gene, forward primer"
     misc_feature    1893..2481
                     /label=WPRE
                     /note="woodchuck hepatitis virus posttranscriptional
                     regulatory element"
     primer_bind     complement(1946..1966)
                     /label=WPRE-R
                     /note="WPRE, reverse primer"
     CDS             complement(2364..2375)
                     /codon_start=1
                     /product="Factor Xa recognition and cleavage site"
                     /label=Factor Xa site
                     /translation="IEGR"
     LTR             2553..2786
                     /label=3' LTR (Delta-U3)
                     /note="self-inactivating 3' long terminal repeat (LTR) from
                     HIV-1"
     polyA_signal    2864..2985
                     /label=SV40 poly(A) signal
                     /note="SV40 polyadenylation signal"
     primer_bind     complement(2901..2920)
                     /label=SV40pA-R
                     /note="SV40 polyA, reverse primer"
     primer_bind     2955..2974
                     /label=EBV-rev
                     /note="SV40 polyA terminator, reverse primer"
     rep_origin      3025..3160
                     /label=SV40 ori
                     /note="SV40 origin of replication"
     primer_bind     3087..3106
                     /label=SV40pro-F
                     /note="SV40 promoter/origin, forward primer"
     primer_bind     complement(3180..3199)
                     /label=T7
                     /note="T7 promoter, forward primer"
     promoter        complement(3181..3199)
                     /label=T7 promoter
                     /note="promoter for bacteriophage T7 RNA polymerase"
     primer_bind     complement(3209..3226)
                     /label=M13 Forward
                     /note="In lacZ gene. Also called M13-F20 or M13 (-21)
                     Forward"
     primer_bind     complement(3209..3225)
                     /label=M13 fwd
                     /note="common sequencing primer, one of multiple similar
                     variants"
     primer_bind     complement(3218..3240)
                     /label=M13/pUC Forward
                     /note="In lacZ gene"
     rep_origin      3367..3822
                     /direction=RIGHT
                     /label=f1 ori
                     /note="f1 bacteriophage origin of replication; arrow
                     indicates direction of (+) strand synthesis"
     primer_bind     complement(3454..3473)
                     /label=F1ori-R
                     /note="F1 origin, reverse primer"
     primer_bind     3664..3685
                     /label=F1ori-F
                     /note="F1 origin, forward primer"
     promoter        3848..3952
                     /gene="bla"
                     /label=AmpR promoter
     CDS             3953..4813
                     /codon_start=1
                     /gene="bla"
                     /product="beta-lactamase"
                     /label=AmpR
                     /note="confers resistance to ampicillin, carbenicillin, and
                     related antibiotics"
                     /translation="MSIQHFRVALIPFFAAFCLPVFAHPETLVKVKDAEDQLGARVGYI
                     ELDLNSGKILESFRPEERFPMMSTFKVLLCGAVLSRIDAGQEQLGRRIHYSQNDLVEYS
                     PVTEKHLTDGMTVRELCSAAITMSDNTAANLLLTTIGGPKELTAFLHNMGDHVTRLDRW
                     EPELNEAIPNDERDTTMPVAMATTLRKLLTGELLTLASRQQLIDWMEADKVAGPLLRSA
                     LPAGWFIADKSGAGERGSRGIIAALGPDGKPSRIVVIYTTGSQATMDERNRQIAEIGAS
                     LIKHW"
     primer_bind     complement(4171..4190)
                     /label=Amp-R
                     /note="Ampicillin resistance gene, reverse primer"
     rep_origin      4984..5572
                     /direction=RIGHT
                     /label=ori
                     /note="high-copy-number ColE1/pMB1/pBR322/pUC origin of
                     replication"
     primer_bind     5473..5492
                     /label=pBR322ori-F
                     /note="pBR322 origin, forward primer"
     primer_bind     5726..5743
                     /label=L4440
                     /note="L4440 vector, forward primer"
     protein_bind    5860..5881
                     /label=CAP binding site
                     /bound_moiety="E. coli catabolite activator protein"
                     /note="CAP binding activates transcription in the presence
                     of cAMP."
     promoter        5896..5926
                     /label=lac promoter
                     /note="promoter for the E. coli lac operon"
     protein_bind    5934..5950
                     /label=lac operator
                     /bound_moiety="lac repressor encoded by lacI"
                     /note="The lac repressor binds to the lac operator to
                     inhibit transcription in E. coli. This inhibition can be
                     relieved by adding lactose or
                     isopropyl-beta-D-thiogalactopyranoside (IPTG)."
     primer_bind     5939..5961
                     /label=M13/pUC Reverse
                     /note="In lacZ gene"
     primer_bind     5958..5974
                     /label=M13 rev
                     /note="common sequencing primer, one of multiple similar
                     variants"
     primer_bind     5958..5974
                     /label=M13 Reverse
                     /note="In lacZ gene. Also called M13-rev"
     primer_bind     5993..6013
                     /label=T3
                     /note="T3 promoter, forward primer"
     promoter        5995..6013
                     /label=T3 promoter
                     /note="promoter for bacteriophage T3 RNA polymerase"
     promoter        6041..6267
                     /label=RSV promoter
                     /note="Rous sarcoma virus enhancer/promoter"
     LTR             6268..6448
                     /label=5' LTR (truncated)
                     /note="truncated 5' long terminal repeat (LTR) from HIV-1"
     misc_feature    6495..6620
                     /label=HIV-1 Psi
                     /note="packaging signal of human immunodeficiency virus
                     type 1"
     misc_feature    7113..7346
                     /label=RRE
                     /note="The Rev response element (RRE) of HIV-1 allows for
                     Rev-dependent mRNA export from the nucleus to the
                     cytoplasm."
     CDS             7531..7575
                     /codon_start=1
                     /product="antigenic peptide corresponding to amino acids
                     655 to 669 of the HIV envelope protein gp41 (Lutje Hulsik
                     et al., 2013)"
                     /label=gp41 peptide
                     /note="recognized by the 2H10 single-chain llama nanobody"
                     /translation="KNEQELLELDKWASL"
     promoter        7753..7993
                     /label=U6 promoter
                     /note="RNA polymerase III promoter for human U6 snRNA"
     primer_bind     7753..7773
                     /label=hU6-F
                     /note="Human U6 promoter, forward primer"
     primer_bind     7924..7943
                     /label=LKO.1 5'
                     /note="Human U6 promoter, forward primer"
     misc_RNA        8023..8098
                     /label=gRNA scaffold
                     /note="guide RNA scaffold for the Streptococcus pyogenes
                     CRISPR/Cas9 system"
     misc_feature    8154..8271
                     /label=cPPT/CTS
                     /note="central polypurine tract and central termination
                     sequence of HIV-1"
ORIGIN
        1 cccgggtgca aagatggata aagttttaaa cagagaggaa tctttgcagc taatggacct
       61 tctaggtctt gaaaggagtg ggaattggct ccggtgcccg tcagtgggca gagcgcacat
      121 cgcccacagt ccccgagaag ttggggggag gggtcggcaa ttgatccggt gcctagagaa
      181 ggtggcgcgg ggtaaactgg gaaagtgatg tcgtgtactg gctccgcctt tttcccgagg
      241 gtgggggaga accgtatata agtgcagtag tcgccgtgaa cgttcttttt cgcaacgggt
      301 ttgccgccag aacacaggta agtgccgtgt gtggttcccg cgggcctggc ctctttacgg
      361 gttatggccc ttgcgtgcct tgaattactt ccacctggct gcagtacgtg attcttgatc
      421 ccgagcttcg ggttggaagt gggtgggaga gttcgaggcc ttgcgcttaa ggagcccctt
      481 cgcctcgtgc ttgagttgag gcctggcctg ggcgctgggg ccgccgcgtg cgaatctggt
      541 ggcaccttcg cgcctgtctc gctgctttcg ataagtctct agccatttaa aatttttgat
      601 gacctgctgc gacgcttttt ttctggcaag atagtcttgt aaatgcgggc caagatctgc
      661 acactggtat ttcggttttt ggggccgcgg gcggcgacgg ggcccgtgcg tcccagcgca
      721 catgttcggc gaggcggggc ctgcgagcgc ggccaccgag aatcggacgg gggtagtctc
      781 aagctggccg gcctgctctg gtgcctggcc tcgcgccgcc gtgtatcgcc ccgccctggg
      841 cggcaaggct ggcccggtcg gcaccagttg cgtgagcgga aagatggccg cttcccggcc
      901 ctgctgcagg gagctcaaaa tggaggacgc ggcgctcggg agagcgggcg ggtgagtcac
      961 ccacacaaag gaaaagggcc tttccgtcct cagccgtcgc ttcatgtgac tccacggagt
     1021 accgggcgcc gtccaggcac ctcgattagt tctcgagctt ttggagtacg tcgtctttag
     1081 gttgggggga ggggttttat gcgatggagt ttccccacac tgagtgggtg gagactgaag
     1141 ttaggccagc ttggcacttg atgtaattct ccttggaatt tgcccttttt gagtttggat
     1201 cttggttcat tctcaagcct cagacagtgg ttcaaagttt ttttcttcca tttcaggtgt
     1261 cgtgacgtac ggccaccatg accgagtaca agcccacggt gcgcctcgcc acccgcgacg
     1321 acgtccccag ggccgtacgc accctcgccg ccgcgttcgc cgactacccc gccacgcgcc
     1381 acaccgtcga tccggaccgc cacatcgagc gggtcaccga gctgcaagaa ctcttcctca
     1441 cgcgcgtcgg gctcgacatc ggcaaggtgt gggtcgcgga cgacggcgcc gccgtggcgg
     1501 tctggaccac gccggagagc gtcgaagcgg gggcggtgtt cgccgagatc ggcccgcgca
     1561 tggccgagtt gagcggttcc cggctggccg cgcagcaaca gatggaaggc ctcctggcgc
     1621 cgcaccggcc caaggagccc gcgtggttcc tggccaccgt cggagtctcg cccgaccacc
     1681 agggcaaggg tctgggcagc gccgtcgtgc tccccggagt ggaggcggcc gagcgcgccg
     1741 gggtgcccgc cttcctggag acctccgcgc cccgcaacct ccccttctac gagcggctcg
     1801 gcttcaccgt caccgccgac gtcgaggtgc ccgaaggacc gcgcacctgg tgcatgaccc
     1861 gcaagcccgg tgcctgaacg cgttaagtcg acaatcaacc tctggattac aaaatttgtg
     1921 aaagattgac tggtattctt aactatgttg ctccttttac gctatgtgga tacgctgctt
     1981 taatgccttt gtatcatgct attgcttccc gtatggcttt cattttctcc tccttgtata
     2041 aatcctggtt gctgtctctt tatgaggagt tgtggcccgt tgtcaggcaa cgtggcgtgg
     2101 tgtgcactgt gtttgctgac gcaaccccca ctggttgggg cattgccacc acctgtcagc
     2161 tcctttccgg gactttcgct ttccccctcc ctattgccac ggcggaactc atcgccgcct
     2221 gccttgcccg ctgctggaca ggggctcggc tgttgggcac tgacaattcc gtggtgttgt
     2281 cggggaaatc atcgtccttt ccttggctgc tcgcctgtgt tgccacctgg attctgcgcg
     2341 ggacgtcctt ctgctacgtc ccttcggccc tcaatccagc ggaccttcct tcccgcggcc
     2401 tgctgccggc tctgcggcct cttccgcgtc ttcgccttcg ccctcagacg agtcggatct
     2461 ccctttgggc cgcctccccg cgtcgacttt aagaccaatg acttacaagg cagctgtaga
     2521 tcttagccac tttttaaaag aaaagggggg actggaaggg ctaattcact cccaacgaag
     2581 acaagatctg ctttttgctt gtactgggtc tctctggtta gaccagatct gagcctggga
     2641 gctctctggc taactaggga acccactgct taagcctcaa taaagcttgc cttgagtgct
     2701 tcaagtagtg tgtgcccgtc tgttgtgtga ctctggtaac tagagatccc tcagaccctt
     2761 ttagtcagtg tggaaaatct ctagcagtac gtatagtagt tcatgtcatc ttattattca
     2821 gtatttataa cttgcaaaga aatgaatatc agagagtgag aggaacttgt ttattgcagc
     2881 ttataatggt tacaaataaa gcaatagcat cacaaatttc acaaataaag catttttttc
     2941 actgcattct agttgtggtt tgtccaaact catcaatgta tcttatcatg tctggctcta
     3001 gctatcccgc ccctaactcc gcccatcccg cccctaactc cgcccagttc cgcccattct
     3061 ccgccccatg gctgactaat tttttttatt tatgcagagg ccgaggccgc ctcggcctct
     3121 gagctattcc agaagtagtg aggaggcttt tttggaggcc tagggacgta cccaattcgc
     3181 cctatagtga gtcgtattac gcgcgctcac tggccgtcgt tttacaacgt cgtgactggg
     3241 aaaaccctgg cgttacccaa cttaatcgcc ttgcagcaca tccccctttc gccagctggc
     3301 gtaatagcga agaggcccgc accgatcgcc cttcccaaca gttgcgcagc ctgaatggcg
     3361 aatgggnnnn nnnnnnnnnn nnnnnnnnnn nnnnnnnnnn nnnnnnnnnn nnnnnnnnnn
     3421 nnnnnnnnnn nnnnnnnnnn nnnnnnnnnn nnnnnnnnnn nnnnnnnnnn nnnnnnnnnn
     3481 nnnnnnnnnn cnnnnnnnnn nnnnnnnnnn nnnnnnnnnn nnnnnnnnnn nnnnnnnnnn
     3541 nnnnnnnnnn nnnnnnnnnn nnnnnnnnnn nnnnnnnnnn nnannnnnnn nnnnnnnnnn
     3601 nnnnnnnnnn nnnnnnnnnn nnnnnnnnnn nncctttgac gttggagtcc acgttcttta
     3661 atagtggact cttgttccaa actggaacaa cactcaaccc tatctcggtc tattcttttg
     3721 atttataagg gattttgccg atttcggcct attggttaaa aaatgagctg atttaacaaa
     3781 aatttaacgc gaattttaac aaaatattaa cgcttacaat ttaggtggca cttttcgggg
     3841 aaatgtgcgc ggaaccccta tttgtttatt tttctaaata cattcaaata tgtatccgct
     3901 catgagacaa taaccctgat aaatgcttca ataatattga aaaaggaaga gtatgagtat
     3961 tcaacatttc cgtgtcgccc ttattccctt ttttgcggca ttttgccttc ctgtttttgc
     4021 tcacccagaa acgctggtga aagtaaaaga tgctgaagat cagttgggtg cacgagtggg
     4081 ttacatcgaa ctggatctca acagcggtaa gatccttgag agttttcgcc ccgaagaacg
     4141 ttttccaatg atgagcactt ttaaagttct gctatgtggc gcggtattat cccgtattga
     4201 cgccgggcaa gagcaactcg gtcgccgcat acactattct cagaatgact tggttgagta
     4261 ctcaccagtc acagaaaagc atcttacgga tggcatgaca gtaagagaat tatgcagtgc
     4321 tgccataacc atgagtgata acactgcggc caacttactt ctgacaacga tcggaggacc
     4381 gaaggagcta accgcttttt tgcacaacat gggggatcat gtaactcgcc ttgatcgttg
     4441 ggaaccggag ctgaatgaag ccataccaaa cgacgagcgt gacaccacga tgcctgtagc
     4501 aatggcaaca acgttgcgca aactattaac tggcgaacta cttactctag cttcccggca
     4561 acaattaata gactggatgg aggcggataa agttgcagga ccacttctgc gctcggccct
     4621 tccggctggc tggtttattg ctgataaatc tggagccggt gagcgtgggt ctcgcggtat
     4681 cattgcagca ctggggccag atggtaagcc ctcccgtatc gtagttatct acacgacggg
     4741 gagtcaggca actatggatg aacgaaatag acagatcgct gagataggtg cctcactgat
     4801 taagcattgg taactgtcag accaagttta ctcatatata ctttagattg atttaaaact
     4861 tcatttttaa tttaaaagga tctaggtgaa gatccttttt gataatctca tgaccaaaat
     4921 cccttaacgt gagttttcgt tccactgagc gtcagacccc gtagaaaaga tcaaaggatc
     4981 ttcttgagat cctttttttc tgcgcgtaat ctgctgcttg caaacaaaaa aaccaccgct
     5041 accagcggtg gtttgtttgc cggatcaaga gctaccaact ctttttccga aggtaactgg
     5101 cttcagcaga gcgcagatac caaatactgt tcttctagtg tagccgtagt taggccacca
     5161 cttcaagaac tctgtagcac cgcctacata cctcgctctg ctaatcctgt taccagtggc
     5221 tgctgccagt ggcgataagt cgtgtcttac cgggttggac tcaagacgat agttaccgga
     5281 taaggcgcag cggtcgggct gaacgggggg ttcgtgcaca cagcccagct tggagcgaac
     5341 gacctacacc gaactgagat acctacagcg tgagctatga gaaagcgcca cgcttcccga
     5401 agggagaaag gcggacaggt atccggtaag cggcagggtc ggaacaggag agcgcacgag
     5461 ggagcttcca gggggaaacg cctggtatct ttatagtcct gtcgggtttc gccacctctg
     5521 acttgagcgt cgatttttgt gatgctcgtc aggggggcgg agcctatgga aaaacgccag
     5581 caacgcggcc tttttacggt tcctggcctt ttgctggcct tttgctcaca tgttctttcc
     5641 tgcgttatcc cctgattctg tggataaccg tattaccgcc tttgagtgag ctgataccgc
     5701 tcgccgcagc cgaacgaccg agcgcagcga gtcagtgagc gaggaagcgg aagagcgccc
     5761 aatacgcaaa ccgcctctcc ccgcgcgttg gccgattcat taatgcagct ggcacgacag
     5821 gtttcccgac tggaaagcgg gcagtgagcg caacgcaatt aatgtgagtt agctcactca
     5881 ttaggcaccc caggctttac actttatgct tccggctcgt atgttgtgtg gaattgtgag
     5941 cggataacaa tttcacacag gaaacagcta tgaccatgat tacgccaagc gcgcaattaa
     6001 ccctcactaa agggaacaaa agctggagct gcaagcttaa tgtagtctta tgcaatactc
     6061 ttgtagtctt gcaacatggt aacgatgagt tagcaacatg ccttacaagg agagaaaaag
     6121 caccgtgcat gccgattggt ggaagtaagg tggtacgatc gtgccttatt aggaaggcaa
     6181 cagacgggtc tgacatggat tggacgaacc actgaattgc cgcattgcag agatattgta
     6241 tttaagtgcc tagctcgata cataaacggg tctctctggt tagaccagat ctgagcctgg
     6301 gagctctctg gctaactagg gaacccactg cttaagcctc aataaagctt gccttgagtg
     6361 cttcaagtag tgtgtgcccg tctgttgtgt gactctggta actagagatc cctcagaccc
     6421 ttttagtcag tgtggaaaat ctctagcagt ggcgcccgaa cagggacttg aaagcgaaag
     6481 ggaaaccaga ggagctctct cgacgcagga ctcggcttgc tgaagcgcgc acggcaagag
     6541 gcgaggggcg gcgactggtg agtacgccaa aaattttgac tagcggaggc tagaaggaga
     6601 gagatgggtg cgagagcgtc agtattaagc gggggagaat tagatcgcga tgggaaaaaa
     6661 ttcggttaag gccaggggga aagaaaaaat ataaattaaa acatatagta tgggcaagca
     6721 gggagctaga acgattcgca gttaatcctg gcctgttaga aacatcagaa ggctgtagac
     6781 aaatactggg acagctacaa ccatcccttc agacaggatc agaagaactt agatcattat
     6841 ataatacagt agcaaccctc tattgtgtgc atcaaaggat agagataaaa gacaccaagg
     6901 aagctttaga caagatagag gaagagcaaa acaaaagtaa gaccaccgca cagcaagcgg
     6961 ccgctgatct tcagacctgg aggaggagat atgagggaca attggagaag tgaattatat
     7021 aaatataaag tagtaaaaat tgaaccatta ggagtagcac ccaccaaggc aaagagaaga
     7081 gtggtgcaga gagaaaaaag agcagtggga ataggagctt tgttccttgg gttcttggga
     7141 gcagcaggaa gcactatggg cgcagcgtca atgacgctga cggtacaggc cagacaatta
     7201 ttgtctggta tagtgcagca gcagaacaat ttgctgaggg ctattgaggc gcaacagcat
     7261 ctgttgcaac tcacagtctg gggcatcaag cagctccagg caagaatcct ggctgtggaa
     7321 agatacctaa aggatcaaca gctcctgggg atttggggtt gctctggaaa actcatttgc
     7381 accactgctg tgccttggaa tgctagttgg agtaataaat ctctggaaca gatttggaat
     7441 cacacgacct ggatggagtg ggacagagaa attaacaatt acacaagctt aatacactcc
     7501 ttaattgaag aatcgcaaaa ccagcaagaa aagaatgaac aagaattatt ggaattagat
     7561 aaatgggcaa gtttgtggaa ttggtttaac ataacaaatt ggctgtggta tataaaatta
     7621 ttcataatga tagtaggagg cttggtaggt ttaagaatag tttttgctgt actttctata
     7681 gtgaatagag ttaggcaggg atattcacca ttatcgtttc agacccacct cccaaccccg
     7741 aggggaccca gagagggcct atttcccatg attccttcat atttgcatat acgatacaag
     7801 gctgttagag agataattag aattaatttg actgtaaaca caaagatatt agtacaaaat
     7861 acgtgacgta gaaagtaata atttcttggg tagtttgcag ttttaaaatt atgttttaaa
     7921 atggactatc atatgcttac cgtaacttga aagtatttcg atttcttggc tttatatatc
     7981 ttgtggaaag gacgaaacac cgactcgcgc cctgactccg tggttttaga gctagaaata
     8041 gcaagttaaa ataaggctag tccgttatca acttgaaaaa gtggcaccga gtcggtgctt
     8101 ttttaagctt ggcgtaacta gatcttgaga caaatggcag tattcatcca caattttaaa
     8161 agaaaagggg ggattggggg gtacagtgca ggggaaagaa tagtagacat aatagcaaca
     8221 gacatacaaa ctaaagaatt acaaaaacaa attacaaaaa ttcaaaattt tcgggtttat
     8281 tacagggaca gcagagatcc actttggcgc cggctcgagg ggg
//
