[The description below was written by a language model from this plasmid's Addgene catalogue record and the feature table of its GenBank file.]
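Description:
MST1 gRNA (BRDN0001146525) is a third-generation lentiviral guide RNA plasmid built on the lentiGuide-Puro backbone and designed to direct Streptococcus pyogenes Cas9 to the human MST1 gene (also known as MSP or HGFL; the guide was designed against the NM_020998.3 reference transcript). The 8.3 kb circular plasmid is propagated in E. coli at high copy through a ColE1/pUC-type origin with ampicillin selection from the bla gene. The backbone also carries an f1 origin, an SV40 origin and poly(A) signal, and residual lac, T7 and T3 promoter elements.

The lentiviral transfer cassette begins with an RSV promoter fused to a truncated HIV-1 5' LTR, which makes genomic RNA production Tat-independent. It continues through the Psi packaging signal, the RRE for Rev-dependent nuclear export and the cPPT/CTS element, and ends in a self-inactivating Delta-U3 3' LTR. Within this region, a human U6 RNA polymerase III promoter drives the 20-nucleotide MST1 spacer joined to the Cas9 gRNA scaffold. A separate EF-1-alpha promoter with its intron A expresses puromycin N-acetyltransferase, followed by a WPRE to enhance transcript expression, so transduced mammalian cells can be selected with puromycin.

The plasmid does not encode Cas9. It is meant to be used together with a separate Cas9 vector such as lentiCas9-Blast, or in cell lines that already express Cas9, to disrupt MST1. It belongs to a human kinome gRNA collection associated with work on optimised sgRNA design for higher on-target activity and fewer off-target effects.
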