Addgene plasmid #75776: MST1 gRNA (BRDN0001146525)
Purpose: 3rd generation lentiviral gRNA plasmid targeting human MST1
Depositing lab: John Doench & David Root. Depositing organization: Broad Institute. Publication: Optimized sgRNA design to maximize activity and minimize off-target effects of CRISPR-Cas9. Doench JG, Fusi N, Sullender M, Hegde M, Vaimberg EW, Donovan KF, Smith I, Tothova Z, Wilen C, Orchard R, Virgin HW, Listgarten J, Root DE. Nat Biotechnol. 2016 Jan 18. doi: 10.1038/nbt.3437. PubMed 26780180.
Backbone
  Vector backbone: lentiGuide-Puro
  Backbone manufacturer: Zhang Lab (Addgene plasmid # 52963)
  Vector type: Mammalian Expression, Lentiviral, CRISPR
  Selectable markers: Puromycin
Growth in bacteria
  Bacterial resistance: Ampicillin, 100 μg/mL
  Growth temperature: 37°C
  Growth strain: DH5alpha
  Copy number: High Copy
Gene/Insert
  Gene/Insert name: MST1 (alt names: MST1; NM_020998.3)
  gRNA/shRNA sequence: ACTCGCGCCCTGACTCCGTG
  Species: H. sapiens (human)
  Entrez Gene: MST1 (a.k.a. D3F15S2, DNF15S2, HGFL, MSP, NF15S2)
  Promoter: hU6
  Cloning method: Unknown
  Sequencing primers: 5′ U6-F; 3′ pS2-R
Terms and licenses: Academic/Nonprofit Terms; Industry Terms: Not Available to Industry
Depositor comments: The gRNA was designed to target the following Genbank reference sequence(s): NM_020998.3. Note that this plasmid does NOT contain Cas9. It should be used in conjunction with lentiCas9-Blast (Addgene #52962) or otherwise with cell lines already expressing Cas9. Browse the full kinome gRNA library at http://www.addgene.org/pooled-library/broadgpp-human-kinome/ or visit http://www.broadinstitute.org/rnai/public/ for detailed protocols and information.
How to cite: MST1 gRNA (BRDN0001146525) was a gift from John Doench & David Root (Addgene plasmid # 75776 ; http://n2t.net/addgene:75776 ; RRID:Addgene_75776)
