>Addgene plasmid #75776 | MST1 gRNA (BRDN0001146525) | depositor partial sequence | sequence record 143236 | Target Sequence
ACTCGCGCCCTGACTCCGTG
