>Addgene plasmid #75776 | MST1 gRNA (BRDN0001146525) | addgene partial sequence | sequence record 184543 | hU6-F
TACGTGACGTAGAAAGTAATAATTTCTTGGGTAGTTTGCAGTTTTAAAATTATGTTTTAAAATGGACTAT
CATATGCTTACCGTAACTTGAAAGTATTTCGATTTCTTGGCTTTATATATCTTGTGGAAAGGACGAAACA
CCGACTCGCGCCCTGACTCCGTGGTTTTAGAGCTAGAAATAGCAAGTTAAAATAAGGCTAGTCCGTTATC
AACTTGAAAAAGTGGCACCGAGTCGGTGCTTTTTTAAGCTTGGCGTAACTAGATCTTGAGACAAATGGCA
GTATTCATCCACAATTTTAAAAGAAAAGGGGGGATTGGGGGGTACAGTGCAGGGGAAAGAATAGTAGACA
TAATAGCAACAGACATACAAACTAAAGAATTACAAAAACAAATTACAAAAATTCAAAATTTTCGGGTTTA
TTACAGGGACAGCAGAGATCCACTTTGGCGCCGGCTCGAGGGGGCCCGGGTGCAAAGATGGATAAAGTTT
TAAACAGAGAGGAATCTTTGCAGCTAATGGACCTTCTAGGTCTTGAAAGGAGTGGGAATTGGCTCCGGTG
CCCGTCAGTG
